Addgene plasmid #178005: pcDNA5-FRT/TO-N-mEGFP-PARP6
Depositing lab: Karla Feijs. Publication: Protein and RNA ADP-ribosylation detection is influenced by sample preparation and reagents used. Weixler L, Ikenga NJ, Voorneveld J, Aydin G, Bolte TM, Momoh J, Butepage M, Golzmann A, Luscher B, Filippov DV, Zaja R, Feijs KL. Life Sci Alliance. 2022 Nov 11;6(1):e202201455. doi: 10.26508/lsa.202201455. PubMed 36368907.
Backbone
  Vector backbone: pcDNA5-FRT/TO-N-mEGFP
  Total vector size (bp): 7815
  Vector type: Mammalian Expression
  Selectable markers: Hygromycin
Growth in bacteria
  Bacterial resistance: Ampicillin, 100 μg/mL
  Growth temperature: 37°C
  Growth strain: DH5alpha
  Copy number: High Copy
Gene/Insert
  Gene/Insert name: PARP6 (alt name: poly(ADP-ribose) polymerase family member 6)
  Species: H. sapiens (human)
  Insert size (bp): 1896
  Entrez Gene: PARP6 (a.k.a. ARTD17, PARP-6-B1, PARP-6-C, pART17)
Terms and licenses: Academic/Nonprofit Terms; Industry Terms: Not Available to Industry
Depositor comments: Please visit https://doi.org/10.1101/2022.02.22.481411 for bioRxiv preprint.
How to cite: pcDNA5-FRT/TO-N-mEGFP-PARP6 was a gift from Karla Feijs (Addgene plasmid # 178005 ; http://n2t.net/addgene:178005 ; RRID:Addgene_178005)
