[The description below was written by a language model from this plasmid's Addgene catalogue record and pLannotate feature annotations shown in this document.]
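Description:
pcDNA5-FRT/TO-N-mEGFP-PARP6 is a 7,815 bp mammalian expression plasmid built on a pcDNA5-FRT/TO backbone that has been adapted to add an N-terminal monomeric EGFP tag to Gateway-cloned inserts. It is propagated in E. coli through a high-copy ColE1/pUC-type origin with ampicillin selection from the β-lactamase gene. A partial f1 origin and small lac-region remnants are also annotated in the backbone.

The payload is the human PARP6 coding sequence (about 1.9 kb), which encodes a mono-ADP-ribosyltransferase also known as ARTD17. It is flanked by attB1 and attB2 sites, indicating that it was introduced by Gateway recombination. In the circular map, the mEGFP open reading frame lies immediately upstream of attB1, consistent with the N-terminal mEGFP-PARP6 fusion indicated by the name. Expression is driven by the CMV enhancer and promoter and terminated by the bovine growth hormone polyadenylation signal. Directly after the CMV promoter, the annotation software reports short tet-operator-containing fragments. These correspond to the tandem tet operators of the "TO" design, which keep transcription repressed in cells expressing the Tet repressor until tetracycline or doxycycline is added.

Downstream sits an FRT site directly in front of a hygromycin resistance gene with an SV40 polyadenylation signal. Only a negligible SV40 promoter fragment is annotated upstream of it. This arrangement is typical of Flp-mediated integration systems, in which recombination into a genomic FRT site in a suitable host line places the resistance gene under a resident promoter, so that hygromycin selects for isogenic, single-site integrants. The construct therefore suits transient or stable, inducible expression of fluorescently tagged PARP6. It was deposited with a study examining how sample preparation and reagents affect detection of protein and RNA ADP-ribosylation.
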