Features (pLannotate 1.2.2; 24 found; start..end, strand, type, name):
      7..31      +  protein_bind   attB1: mutant version of attB; recombination site for the Gateway® BP reaction BP Clonase™
     34..1926    +  CDS            PARP6: PARP6_HUMAN - Experimental evidence at protein level: Swiss-Prot protein existence level 1. Mono-ADP-ribosyltransferase that mediates mono-ADP- ribosylation of target proteins. From Homo sapiens (Human).
   1931..1955    -  protein_bind   attB2: mutant version of attB; recombination site for the Gateway® BP reaction BP Clonase™
   2075..2299    +  polyA_signal   bGH poly(A) signal: bovine growth hormone polyadenylation signal
   2303..2324    +  promoter       SV40 promoter (fragment): SV40 enhancer and early promoter
   2345..2578    +  rep_origin     f1 ori (fragment) (sequence partly withheld): f1 bacteriophage origin of replication; arrow indicates direction of (+) strand synthesis
   2583..2630    +  protein_bind   FRT: FLP-mediated recombination occurs in the 8-bp core sequence TCTAGAAA (Turan and Bode, 2011). FLP recombinase from the Saccharomyces cerevisiae 2μ plasmid
   2638..3660    +  CDS            HygR: aminoglycoside phosphotransferase from E. coli; aph(4)-Ia; confers resistance to hygromycin
   3670..3795    +  CDS            ble (fragment): BLE_KLEPN - Experimental evidence at protein level: Swiss-Prot protein existence level 1. Binding protein with a strong affinity to the bleomycin family of antibiotics. Binds to CL990; an antimitotic-antibiotic compound. From Klebsiella pneumoniae.
   3790..3911    +  polyA_signal   SV40 poly(A) signal: SV40 polyadenylation signal
   3984..4000    -  protein_bind   lac operator: The lac repressor binds to the lac operator to inhibit transcription in E. coli. This inhibition can be relieved by adding lactose or isopropyl-β-D-thiogalactopyranoside (IPTG). lac repressor encoded by lacI
   4008..4038    -  promoter       lac promoter: promoter for the E. coli lac operon
   4053..4074    -  protein_bind   CAP binding site: CAP binding activates transcription in the presence of cAMP. E. coli catabolite activator protein
   4087..4179    -  CDS            lacI (fragment): lac repressor; lacI; The lac repressor binds to the lac operator to inhibit transcription in E. coli. This inhibition can be relieved by adding lactose or isopropyl-β-D-thiogalactopyranoside (IPTG).
   4362..4950    -  rep_origin     ori: high-copy-number ColE1/pMB1/pBR322/pUC origin of replication
   5121..5981    -  CDS            AmpR: β-lactamase; bla; confers resistance to ampicillin, carbenicillin, and related antibiotics
   5982..6086    -  promoter       AmpR promoter: bla
   6145..6197    -  misc_feature   bom (fragment): basis of mobility region from pBR322
   6352..6731    +  enhancer       CMV enhancer: human cytomegalovirus immediate early enhancer
   6732..6935    +  promoter       CMV promoter: human cytomegalovirus (CMV) immediate early promoter
   6937..6956    +  promoter       PLtetO-1 promoter (fragment): modified phage lambda PL promoter with tet operator sites (Lutz and Bujard, 1997)
   6958..6977    +  promoter       PLtetO-1 promoter (fragment): modified phage lambda PL promoter with tet operator sites (Lutz and Bujard, 1997)
   6985..7018    +  promoter       TRE3GV promoter (fragment): 3rd-generation Tet-responsive promoter that can be activated by binding of Tet-On® 3G, optimized for retroviral and lentiviral vectors
   7099..7815    +  CDS            mEGFP: mEGFP is a basic (constitutively fluorescent) green fluorescent protein published in 2002, derived from Aequorea victoria. It has moderate acid sensitivity.
>Addgene plasmid #178005 | pcDNA5-FRT/TO-N-mEGFP-PARP6 | addgene full sequence | sequence record 450105 | Addgene NGS Result
GCTATCACAAGTTTGTACAAAAAAGCAGGCTTCATGGACATCAAAGGCCAGTTCTGGAATGATGACGACT
CGGAGGGAGATAATGAATCAGAGGAATTTCTCTATGGCGTTCAGGGGAGCTGTGCAGCTGACCTGTATCG
ACACCCACAGCTTGATGCAGACATTGAAGCCGTGAAGGAGATCTACAGTGAGAACTCTGTATCCATCAGA
GAATATGGAACTATCGATGACGTGGACATTGACCTCCACATCAACATCAGCTTCCTCGATGAGGAAGTCT
CTACAGCCTGGAAGGTCCTCCGGACAGAACCTATTGTGTTGAGGCTGCGATTTTCTCTCTCCCAGTACCT
AGATGGACCAGAACCATCCATTGAGGTTTTCCAGCCATCAAATAAGGAAGGATTTGGGCTGGGTCTTCAG
TTGAAAAAGATCCTGGGTATGTTTACATCCCAACAATGGAAACATCTGAGCAATGATTTCTTGAAGACCC
AGCAGGAGAAGAGGCACAGTTGGTTCAAGGCAAGTGGTACCATCAAGAAGTTCCGAGCTGGCCTCAGCAT
CTTTTCACCCATCCCCAAGTCTCCCAGTTTCCCTATCATACAGGACTCCATGCTGAAAGGCAAACTAGGT
GTACCAGAGCTTCGGGTTGGGCGCCTCATGAACCGTTCCATCTCCTGTACCATGAAGAACCCCAAAGTGG
AAGTGTTTGGCTACCCTCCCAGCCCCCAGGCAGGTCTCCTGTGCCCTCAGCACGTGGGCCTCCCTCCCCC
AGCACGGACCTCTCCTTTGGTCAGTGGTCACTGCAAGAACATTCCCACTCTGGAGTATGGATTCCTCGTT
CAGATCATGAAGTATGCAGAACAGAGGATTCCAACATTGAATGAGTACTGTGTGGTGTGTGATGAGCAGC
ATGTCTTCCAAAATGGATCTATGCTGAAGCCAGCTGTCTGTACTCGTGAACTATGCGTTTTCTCCTTCTA
CACACTGGGCGTCATGTCTGGAGCTGCAGAGGAGGTGGCCACTGGAGCAGAGGTGGTGGATCTGCTGGTG
GCCATGTGTAGGGCAGCTTTAGAGTCCCCTAGAAAGAGCATCATCTTTGAGCCTTATCCCTCTGTGGTGG
ACCCCACTGATCCCAAGACTCTGGCCTTTAACCCTAAGAAGAAGAATTATGAGCGGCTTCAGAAAGCTCT
GGATAGTGTGATGTCTATTCGGGAGATGACCCAGGGCTCATATTTGGAAATCAAGAAACAGATGGACAAG
TTGGATCCCCTGGCCCATCCTCTCCTGCAGTGGATCATCTCTAGCAACAGGTCACACATTGTCAAACTAC
CTCTCAGCAGGCAGCTGAAGTTCATGCACACCTCACACCAGTTCCTCCTGCTGAGCAGCCCTCCTGCCAA
GGAGGCTCGGTTCCGGACCGCCAAGAAGCTCTATGGCAGCACCTTTGCCTTCCATGGGTCCCACATTGAG
AACTGGCATTCGATCCTGCGCAATGGGCTGGTCAATGCATCCTACACCAAACTGCAGCTGCATGGAGCAG
CCTATGGCAAAGGCATCTACCTGAGCCCCATCTCCAGTATTTCCTTTGGATACTCAGGAATGGGAAAAGG
ACAGCACAGGATGCCCTCCAAGGATGAGCTGGTCCAGAGATACAACAGGATGAATACCATCCCCCAGACC
CGATCCATTCAGTCACGGTTCCTGCAGAGTCGGAATCTAAACTGTATAGCACTTTGTGAAGTGATTACAT
CTAAGGACCTCCAGAAGCATGGGAACATCTGGGTGTGCCCTGTGTCCGACCATGTCTGCACAAGATTCTT
CTTTGTATATGAGGATGGTCAGGTGGGCGATGCCAACATTAATACTCAGGACCCCAAGATACAGAAGGAA
ATCATGCGTGTGATCGGAACTCAGGTTTACACAAACTGATACCCAGCTTTCTTGTACAAAGTGGTGATAG
CTTGGTACCGAGCTCGGATCCACTAGTCCAGTGTGGTGGAATTCTGCAGATATCCAGCACAGTGGCGGCC
GCTCGAGTCTAGAGGGCCCGTTTAAACCCGCTGATCAGCCTCGACTGTGCCTTCTAGTTGCCAGCCATCT
GTTGTTTGCCCCTCCCCCGTGCCTTCCTTGACCCTGGAAGGTGCCACTCCCACTGTCCTTTCCTAATAAA
ATGAGGAAATTGCATCGCATTGTCTGAGTAGGTGTCATTCTATTCTGGGGGGTGGGGTGGGGCAGGACAG
CAAGGGGGAGGATTGGGAAGACAATAGCAGGCATGCTGGGGATGCGGTGGGCTCTATGGCTTCTGAGGCG
GAAAGAACCAGCTGGGGCTCTAGGGGGTATCCCC
[124 nt withheld, positions 2345-2468]
C
[91 nt withheld, positions 2470-2560]
AGGGTGATGGTTCACGTACCTAGAAGTTCCTATTCCGAAGTTCCTATTCTCTAGAAAGTATAGGAACTTC
CTTGGCCAAAAAGCCTGAACTCACCGCGACGTCTGTCGAGAAGTTTCTGATCGAAAAGTTCGACAGCGTC
TCCGACCTGATGCAGCTCTCGGAGGGCGAAGAATCTCGTGCTTTCAGCTTCGATGTAGGAGGGCGTGGAT
ATGTCCTGCGGGTAAATAGCTGCGCCGATGGTTTCTACAAAGATCGTTATGTTTATCGGCACTTTGCATC
GGCCGCGCTCCCGATTCCGGAAGTGCTTGACATTGGGGAATTCAGCGAGAGCCTGACCTATTGCATCTCC
CGCCGTGCACAGGGTGTCACGTTGCAAGACCTGCCTGAAACCGAACTGCCCGCTGTTCTGCAGCCGGTCG
CGGAGGCCATGGATGCGATCGCTGCGGCCGATCTTAGCCAGACGAGCGGGTTCGGCCCATTCGGACCGCA
AGGAATCGGTCAATACACTACATGGCGTGATTTCATATGCGCGATTGCTGATCCCCATGTGTATCACTGG
CAAACTGTGATGGACGACACCGTCAGTGCGTCCGTCGCGCAGGCTCTCGATGAGCTGATGCTTTGGGCCG
AGGACTGCCCCGAAGTCCGGCACCTCGTGCACGCGGATTTCGGCTCCAACAATGTCCTGACGGACAATGG
CCGCATAACAGCGGTCATTGACTGGAGCGAGGCGATGTTCGGGGATTCCCAATACGAGGTCGCCAACATC
TTCTTCTGGAGGCCGTGGTTGGCTTGTATGGAGCAGCAGACGCGCTACTTCGAGCGGAGGCATCCGGAGC
TTGCAGGATCGCCGCGGCTCCGGGCGTATATGCTCCGCATTGGTCTTGACCAACTCTATCAGAGCTTGGT
TGACGGCAATTTCGATGATGCAGCTTGGGCGCAGGGTCGATGCGACGCAATCGTCCGATCCGGAGCCGGG
ACTGTCGGGCGTACACAAATCGCCCGCAGAAGCGCGGCCGTCTGGACCGATGGCTGTGTAGAAGTACTCG
CCGATAGTGGAAACCGACGCCCCAGCACTCGTCCGAGGGCAAAGGAATAGCACGTACTACGAGATTTCGA
TTCCACCGCCGCCTTCTATGAAAGGTTGGGCTTCGGAATCGTTTTCCGGGACGCCGGCTGGATGATCCTC
CAGCGCGGGGATCTCATGCTGGAGTTCTTCGCCCACCCCAACTTGTTTATTGCAGCTTATAATGGTTACA
AATAAAGCAATAGCATCACAAATTTCACAAATAAAGCATTTTTTTCACTGCATTCTAGTTGTGGTTTGTC
CAAACTCATCAATGTATCTTATCATGTCTGTATACCGTCGACCTCTAGCTAGAGCTTGGCGTAATCATGG
TCATAGCTGTTTCCTGTGTGAAATTGTTATCCGCTCACAATTCCACACAACATACGAGCCGGAAGCATAA
AGTGTAAAGCCTGGGGTGCCTAATGAGTGAGCTAACTCACATTAATTGCGTTGCGCTCACTGCCCGCTTT
CCAGTCGGGAAACCTGTCGTGCCAGCTGCATTAATGAATCGGCCAACGCGCGGGGAGAGGCGGTTTGCGT
ATTGGGCGCTCTTCCGCTTCCTCGCTCACTGACTCGCTGCGCTCGGTCGTTCGGCTGCGGCGAGCGGTAT
CAGCTCACTCAAAGGCGGTAATACGGTTATCCACAGAATCAGGGGATAACGCAGGAAAGAACATGTGAGC
AAAAGGCCAGCAAAAGGCCAGGAACCGTAAAAAGGCCGCGTTGCTGGCGTTTTTCCATAGGCTCCGCCCC
CCTGACGAGCATCACAAAAATCGACGCTCAAGTCAGAGGTGGCGAAACCCGACAGGACTATAAAGATACC
AGGCGTTTCCCCCTGGAAGCTCCCTCGTGCGCTCTCCTGTTCCGACCCTGCCGCTTACCGGATACCTGTC
CGCCTTTCTCCCTTCGGGAAGCGTGGCGCTTTCTCATAGCTCACGCTGTAGGTATCTCAGTTCGGTGTAG
GTCGTTCGCTCCAAGCTGGGCTGTGTGCACGAACCCCCCGTTCAGCCCGACCGCTGCGCCTTATCCGGTA
ACTATCGTCTTGAGTCCAACCCGGTAAGACACGACTTATCGCCACTGGCAGCAGCCACTGGTAACAGGAT
TAGCAGAGCGAGGTATGTAGGCGGTGCTACAGAGTTCTTGAAGTGGTGGCCTAACTACGGCTACACTAGA
AGAACAGTATTTGGTATCTGCGCTCTGCTGAAGCCAGTTACCTTCGGAAAAAGAGTTGGTAGCTCTTGAT
CCGGCAAACAAACCACCGCTGGTAGCGGTGGTTTTTTTGTTTGCAAGCAGCAGATTACGCGCAGAAAAAA
AGGATCTCAAGAAGATCCTTTGATCTTTTCTACGGGGTCTGACGCTCAGTGGAACGAAAACTCACGTTAA
GGGATTTTGGTCATGAGATTATCAAAAAGGATCTTCACCTAGATCCTTTTAAATTAAAAATGAAGTTTTA
AATCAATCTAAAGTATATATGAGTAAACTTGGTCTGACAGTTACCAATGCTTAATCAGTGAGGCACCTAT
CTCAGCGATCTGTCTATTTCGTTCATCCATAGTTGCCTGACTCCCCGTCGTGTAGATAACTACGATACGG
GAGGGCTTACCATCTGGCCCCAGTGCTGCAATGATACCGCGAGACCCACGCTCACCGGCTCCAGATTTAT
CAGCAATAAACCAGCCAGCCGGAAGGGCCGAGCGCAGAAGTGGTCCTGCAACTTTATCCGCCTCCATCCA
GTCTATTAATTGTTGCCGGGAAGCTAGAGTAAGTAGTTCGCCAGTTAATAGTTTGCGCAACGTTGTTGCC
ATTGCTACAGGCATCGTGGTGTCACGCTCGTCGTTTGGTATGGCTTCATTCAGCTCCGGTTCCCAACGAT
CAAGGCGAGTTACATGATCCCCCATGTTGTGCAAAAAAGCGGTTAGCTCCTTCGGTCCTCCGATCGTTGT
CAGAAGTAAGTTGGCCGCAGTGTTATCACTCATGGTTATGGCAGCACTGCATAATTCTCTTACTGTCATG
CCATCCGTAAGATGCTTTTCTGTGACTGGTGAGTACTCAACCAAGTCATTCTGAGAATAGTGTATGCGGC
GACCGAGTTGCTCTTGCCCGGCGTCAATACGGGATAATACCGCGCCACATAGCAGAACTTTAAAAGTGCT
CATCATTGGAAAACGTTCTTCGGGGCGAAAACTCTCAAGGATCTTACCGCTGTTGAGATCCAGTTCGATG
TAACCCACTCGTGCACCCAACTGATCTTCAGCATCTTTTACTTTCACCAGCGTTTCTGGGTGAGCAAAAA
CAGGAAGGCAAAATGCCGCAAAAAAGGGAATAAGGGCGACACGGAAATGTTGAATACTCATACTCTTCCT
TTTTCAATATTATTGAAGCATTTATCAGGGTTATTGTCTCATGAGCGGATACATATTTGAATGTATTTAG
AAAAATAAACAAATAGGGGTTCCGCGCACATTTCCCCGAAAAGTGCCACCTGACGTCGACGGATCGGGAG
ATCTCCCGATCCCCTATGGTGCACTCTCAGTACAATCTGCTCTGATGCCGCATAGTTAAGCCAGTATCTG
CTCCCTGCTTGTGTGTTGGAGGTCGCTGAGTAGTGCGCGAGCAAAATTTAAGCTACAACAAGGCAAGGCT
TGACCGACAATTGCATGAAGAATCTGCTTAGGGTTAGGCGTTTTGCGCTGCTTCGCGATGTACGGGCCAG
ATATACGCGTTGACATTGATTATTGACTAGTTATTAATAGTAATCAATTACGGGGTCATTAGTTCATAGC
CCATATATGGAGTTCCGCGTTACATAACTTACGGTAAATGGCCCGCCTGGCTGACCGCCCAACGACCCCC
GCCCATTGACGTCAATAATGACGTATGTTCCCATAGTAACGCCAATAGGGACTTTCCATTGACGTCAATG
GGTGGAGTATTTACGGTAAACTGCCCACTTGGCAGTACATCAAGTGTATCATATGCCAAGTACGCCCCCT
ATTGACGTCAATGACGGTAAATGGCCCGCCTGGCATTATGCCCAGTACATGACCTTATGGGACTTTCCTA
CTTGGCAGTACATCTACGTATTAGTCATCGCTATTACCATGGTGATGCGGTTTTGGCAGTACATCAATGG
GCGTGGATAGCGGTTTGACTCACGGGGATTTCCAAGTCTCCACCCCATTGACGTCAATGGGAGTTTGTTT
TGGCACCAAAATCAACGGGACTTTCCAAAATGTCGTAACAACTCCGCCCCATTGACGCAAATGGGCGGTA
GGCGTGTACGGTGGGAGGTCTATATAAGCAGAGCTCTCCCTATCAGTGATAGAGATCTCCCTATCAGTGA
TAGAGATCGTCGACGAGCTCGTTTAGTGAACCGTCAGATCGCCTGGAGACGCCATCCACGCTGTTTTGAC
CTCCATAGAAGACACCGGGACCGATCCAGCCTCCGGACTCTAGCGTTTAAACGCCACCATGGTGAGCAAG
GGCGAGGAGCTGTTCACCGGGGTGGTGCCCATCCTGGTCGAGCTGGACGGCGACGTAAACGGCCACAAGT
TCAGCGTGTCCGGCGAGGGCGAGGGCGATGCCACCTACGGCAAGCTGACCCTGAAGTTCATCTGCACCAC
CGGCAAGCTGCCCGTGCCCTGGCCCACCCTCGTGACCACCCTGACCTACGGCGTGCAGTGCTTCAGCCGC
TACCCCGACCACATGAAGCAGCACGACTTCTTCAAGTCCGCCATGCCCGAAGGCTACGTCCAGGAGCGCA
CCATCTTCTTCAAGGACGACGGCAACTACAAGACCCGCGCCGAGGTGAAGTTCGAGGGCGACACCCTGGT
GAACCGCATCGAGCTGAAGGGCATCGACTTCAAGGAGGACGGCAACATCCTGGGGCACAAGCTGGAGTAC
AACTACAACAGCCACAACGTCTATATCATGGCCGACAAGCAGAAGAACGGCATCAAGGTGAACTTCAAGA
TCCGCCACAACATCGAGGACGGCAGCGTGCAGCTCGCCGACCACTACCAGCAGAACACCCCCATCGGCGA
CGGCCCCGTGCTGCTGCCCGACAACCACTACCTGAGCACCCAGTCCAAGCTGAGCAAAGACCCCAACGAG
AAGCGCGATCACATGGTCCTGCTGGAGTTCGTGACCGCCGCCGGGATCACTCTCGGCATGGACGAGCTGT
ACAAG
